Addgene plasmid #58466: pEGFP-C1 Utr230-EGFP-3XNLS
Purpose: Expresses a nuclear-targeted actin filament reporter, consisting of the first 230 amino acids of human utrophin, on a CMV promoter
Depositing lab: Dyche Mullins. Depositing organization: University of California, San Francisco (UCSF). Publication: Visualization of actin filaments and monomers in somatic cell nuclei. Belin BJ, Cimini BA, Blackburn EH, Mullins RD. Mol Biol Cell. 2013 Apr;24(7):982-94. doi: 10.1091/mbc.E12-09-0685. Epub 2013 Feb 27. PubMed 23447706.
Backbone
  Vector backbone: pEGFP-C1
  Backbone manufacturer: Clontech
  Backbone size w/o insert (bp): 4700
  Total vector size (bp): 5500
  Vector type: Mammalian Expression
  Selectable markers: Neomycin (select with G418)
Growth in bacteria
  Bacterial resistance: Kanamycin, 50 μg/mL
  Growth temperature: 37°C
  Growth strain: Top10
  Copy number: High Copy
Gene/Insert 1
  Gene/Insert name: Utr230 with 3X glycine linker
  Species: H. sapiens (human)
  Insert size (bp): 702
  GenBank ID: NM_007124
  Entrez Gene: UTRN (a.k.a. DMDL, DRP, DRP1)
  Promoter: CMV
  Tag / fusion protein: EGFP (C terminal on insert)
  Cloning method: Restriction Enzyme; 5′ cloning site NheI (not destroyed); 3′ cloning site AgeI (not destroyed)
  Sequencing primers: 5′ EGFP Reverse; 3′ CMV Forward
Gene/Insert 2
  Gene/Insert name: 3X NLS with 3X stop codons
  Species: SV40 virus
  Insert size (bp): 72
  Promoter: CMV
  Tag / fusion protein: EGFP (N terminal on insert)
  Cloning method: Restriction Enzyme; 5′ cloning site HindIII (not destroyed); 3′ cloning site KpnI (not destroyed)
  Sequencing primers: 5′ EGFP Forward; 3′ SV40 polyA Reverse
Resource information
  A portion of this plasmid was derived from a plasmid made by: Utr230 was cloned from full-length human utrophin cDNA purchased from Open Biosystems (ThermoFisher). 3X NLS was cloned by insertion of annealed primers encoding 3xNLS (with stop codons) with flanking restriction sites.
Terms and licenses: Academic/Nonprofit Terms; Industry Terms: Not Available to Industry
Depositor comments: Note: Plasmid contains a L221K mutation in EGFP. This mutation is not known to affect plasmid function.
How to cite: pEGFP-C1 Utr230-EGFP-3XNLS was a gift from Dyche Mullins (Addgene plasmid # 58466 ; http://n2t.net/addgene:58466 ; RRID:Addgene_58466)
