[The description below was written by a language model from this plasmid's Addgene catalogue record and pLannotate feature annotations shown in this document.]
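Description:
pEGFP-C1 Utr230-EGFP-3XNLS is a mammalian expression plasmid of about 5.5 kb built on the Clontech pEGFP-C1 backbone. It is maintained at high copy in E. coli through a ColE1/pUC-type origin and also carries an f1 phage origin. A single Tn5 aminoglycoside phosphotransferase gene (NeoR/KanR) serves both hosts. A bacterial bla-type promoter drives it for kanamycin selection in bacteria, and the SV40 enhancer/early promoter drives it for G418 selection in mammalian cells, with the HSV TK polyadenylation signal terminating the transcript. The short ble, SV40 large T antigen and bGH poly(A) fragments in the feature table appear to be partial annotation matches within backbone sequence rather than functional elements.

The payload is one open reading frame under the human CMV immediate-early enhancer and promoter, terminated by the SV40 poly(A) signal. It begins with the first 230 amino acids of human utrophin (UTRN), an actin-filament-binding fragment. This fragment was inserted upstream of EGFP between NheI and AgeI and is joined to EGFP through a three-glycine linker. Downstream of EGFP, in the remaining multiple cloning site between HindIII and KpnI, annealed oligonucleotides add three tandem copies of the SV40 large T antigen nuclear localization signal followed by three stop codons. The resulting Utr230-EGFP-3XNLS protein is imported into the nucleus, where the utrophin domain binds filamentous actin and EGFP reports its location. This makes the construct a fluorescent probe for visualizing nuclear actin filaments in somatic cells. The depositor notes an L221K substitution in EGFP that is not known to affect function.
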