Features (pLannotate 1.2.2; 19 found; start..end, strand, type, name):
     61..364     +  enhancer       CMV enhancer: human cytomegalovirus immediate early enhancer
    365..568     +  promoter       CMV promoter: human cytomegalovirus (CMV) immediate early promoter
    597..1286    +  CDS            UTRN (fragment): UTRN_HUMAN - Also known as DMDL, DRP1. Experimental evidence at protein level: Swiss-Prot protein existence level 1. May play a role in anchoring the cytoskeleton to the plasma membrane. From Homo sapiens (Human).
   1314..2030    +  CDS            EGFP: EGFP is a basic (constitutively fluorescent) green fluorescent protein published in 1996, derived from Aequorea victoria. It is reported to be a rapidly-maturing weak dimer with moderate acid sensitivity.
   2031..2059    +  misc_feature   MCS (fragment): multiple cloning site
   2067..2087    +  CDS            SV40 NLS: nuclear localization signal of SV40 (simian virus 40) large T antigen
   2091..2111    +  CDS            SV40 NLS: nuclear localization signal of SV40 (simian virus 40) large T antigen
   2115..2132    +  CDS            SV40 NLS (fragment): nuclear localization signal of SV40 (simian virus 40) large T antigen
   2142..2167    +  misc_feature   MCS (fragment): multiple cloning site
   2179..2263    +  CDS            large T antigen (fragment): large T antigen from SV40 (simian virus 40)
   2286..2407    +  polyA_signal   SV40 poly(A) signal: SV40 polyadenylation signal
   2441..2869    -  rep_origin     f1 ori (sequence partly withheld): f1 bacteriophage origin of replication; arrow indicates direction of (+) strand synthesis
   2896..3000    +  promoter       AmpR promoter: bla
   3002..3359    +  promoter       SV40 promoter: SV40 enhancer and early promoter
   3394..4188    +  CDS            NeoR/KanR: aminoglycoside phosphotransferase from Tn5; aph(3')-II (or nptII); confers resistance to neomycin, kanamycin, and G418 (Geneticin®)
   4209..4361    +  CDS            ble (fragment): BLE_KLEPN - Experimental evidence at protein level: Swiss-Prot protein existence level 1. Binding protein with a strong affinity to the bleomycin family of antibiotics. Binds to CL990; an antimitotic-antibiotic compound. From Klebsiella pneumoniae.
   4420..4467    +  polyA_signal   HSV TK poly(A) signal: herpes simplex virus thymidine kinase polyadenylation signal (Cole and Stacy, 1985)
   4558..4574    -  polyA_signal   bGH poly(A) signal (fragment): bovine growth hormone polyadenylation signal
   4796..5384    +  rep_origin     ori: high-copy-number ColE1/pMB1/pBR322/pUC origin of replication
>Addgene plasmid #58466 | pEGFP-C1 Utr230-EGFP-3XNLS | addgene full sequence | sequence record 410899 | Addgene NGS Result
TAGTTATTAATAGTAATCAATTACGGGGTCATTAGTTCATAGCCCATATATGGAGTTCCGCGTTACATAA
CTTACGGTAAATGGCCCGCCTGGCTGACCGCCCAACGACCCCCGCCCATTGACGTCAATAATGACGTATG
TTCCCATAGTAACGCCAATAGGGACTTTCCATTGACGTCAATGGGTGGAGTATTTACGGTAAACTGCCCA
CTTGGCAGTACATCAAGTGTATCATATGCCAAGTACGCCCCCTATTGACGTCAATGACGGTAAATGGCCC
GCCTGGCATTATGCCCAGTACATGACCTTATGGGACTTTCCTACTTGGCAGTACATCTACGTATTAGTCA
TCGCTATTACCATGGTGATGCGGTTTTGGCAGTACATCAATGGGCGTGGATAGCGGTTTGACTCACGGGG
ATTTCCAAGTCTCCACCCCATTGACGTCAATGGGAGTTTGTTTTGGCACCAAAATCAACGGGACTTTCCA
AAATGTCGTAACAACTCCGCCCCATTGACGCAAATGGGCGGTAGGCGTGTACGGTGGGAGGTCTATATAA
GCAGAGCTGGTTTAGTGAACCGTCAGATCCGCTAGCATGGCCAAGTATGGAGAACATGAAGCCAGTCCTG
ACAATGGGCAGAACGAATTCAGTGATATCATTAAGTCCAGATCTGATGAACACAATGACGTACAGAAGAA
AACCTTTACCAAATGGATAAATGCTCGATTTTCAAAGAGTGGGAAACCACCCATCAATGATATGTTCACA
GACCTCAAAGATGGAAGGAAGCTATTGGATCTTCTAGAAGGCCTCACAGGAACATCACTGCCAAAGGAAC
GTGGTTCCACAAGGGTACATGCCTTAAATAACGTCAACAGAGTGCTGCAGGTTTTACATCAGAACAATGT
GGAATTAGTGAATATAGGGGGAACTGACATTGTGGATGGAAATCACAAACTGACTTTGGGGTTACTTTGG
AGCATCATTTTGCACTGGCAGGTGAAAGATGTCATGAAGGATGTCATGTCGGACCTGCAGCAGACGAACA
GTGAGAAGATCCTGCTCAGCTGGGTGCGTCAGACCACCAGGCCCTACAGCCAAGTCAACGTCCTCAACTT
CACCACCAGCTGGACAGATGGACTCGCCTTTAATGCTGTCCTCCACCGACATAAACCTGATCTCTTCAGC
TGGGATAAAGTTGTCAAAATGTCACCAATTGAGAGACTTGAACATGCCTTCAGCAAGGCTCAAACTTATT
TGGGAATTGAAAAGCTGTTAGATCCTGGGGGGGGGGGGGTACCGGTCGCCACCATGGTGAGCAAGGGCGA
GGAGCTGTTCACCGGGGTGGTGCCCATCCTGGTCGAGCTGGACGGCGACGTAAACGGCCACAAGTTCAGC
GTGTCCGGCGAGGGCGAGGGCGATGCCACCTACGGCAAGCTGACCCTGAAGTTCATCTGCACCACCGGCA
AGCTGCCCGTGCCCTGGCCCACCCTCGTGACCACCCTGACCTACGGCGTGCAGTGCTTCAGCCGCTACCC
CGACCACATGAAGCAGCACGACTTCTTCAAGTCCGCCATGCCCGAAGGCTACGTCCAGGAGCGCACCATC
TTCTTCAAGGACGACGGCAACTACAAGACCCGCGCCGAGGTGAAGTTCGAGGGCGACACCCTGGTGAACC
GCATCGAGCTGAAGGGCATCGACTTCAAGGAGGACGGCAACATCCTGGGGCACAAGCTGGAGTACAACTA
CAACAGCCACAACGTCTATATCATGGCCGACAAGCAGAAGAACGGCATCAAGGTGAACTTCAAGATCCGC
CACAACATCGAGGACGGCAGCGTGCAGCTCGCCGACCACTACCAGCAGAACACCCCCATCGGCGACGGCC
CCGTGCTGCTGCCCGACAACCACTACCTGAGCACCCAGTCCGCCCTGAGCAAAGACCCCAACGAGAAGCG
CGATCACATGGTCCTTAAGGAGTTCGTGACCGCCGCCGGGATCACTCTCGGCATGGACGAGCTGTACAAG
TCCGGACTCAGATCTCGAGCTCAAGCTTCCATGGATCCAAAAAAGAAGAGAAAGGTAGATCCAAAAAAGA
AGAGAAAGGTAGATCCAAAAAAGAAGAGAAAGTGATAATAGGGTACCGCGGGCCCGGGATCCACCGGATC
TAGATAACTGATCATAATCAGCCATACCACATTTGTAGAGGTTTTACTTGCTTTAAAAAACCTCCCACAC
CTCCCCCTGAACCTGAAACATAAAATGAATGCAATTGTTGTTGTTAACTTGTTTATTGCAGCTTATAATG
GTTACAAATAAAGCAATAGCATCACAAATTTCACAAATAAAGCATTTTTTTCACTGCATTCTAGTTGTGG
TTTGTCCAAACTCATCAATGTATCTTAACGCGTAAATTGTAAGCGTTAATATTTTGTTAAAATTCGCGTT
AAATTTTTGTTAAATCAGCTCATTTTTTAACCAATAGGCCGAAATCGGCAAAATCCCTTATAAATCAAAA
GAATAGACCGAGATAGGGT
[37 nt withheld, positions 2540-2576]
AAAGAACGTGGACTCCAACGTCAAAGG
[49 nt withheld, positions 2604-2652]
T
[91 nt withheld, positions 2654-2744]
G
[124 nt withheld, positions 2746-2869]
CAGGTGGCACTTTTCGGGGAAATGTGCGCGGAACCCCTATTTGTTTATTTTTCTAAATACATTCAAATAT
GTATCCGCTCATGAGACAATAACCCTGATAAATGCTTCAATAATATTGAAAAAGGAAGAGTCCTGAGGCG
GAAAGAACCAGCTGTGGAATGTGTGTCAGTTAGGGTGTGGAAAGTCCCCAGGCTCCCCAGCAGGCAGAAG
TATGCAAAGCATGCATCTCAATTAGTCAGCAACCAGGTGTGGAAAGTCCCCAGGCTCCCCAGCAGGCAGA
AGTATGCAAAGCATGCATCTCAATTAGTCAGCAACCATAGTCCCGCCCCTAACTCCGCCCATCCCGCCCC
TAACTCCGCCCAGTTCCGCCCATTCTCCGCCCCATGGCTGACTAATTTTTTTTATTTATGCAGAGGCCGA
GGCCGCCTCGGCCTCTGAGCTATTCCAGAAGTAGTGAGGAGGCTTTTTTGGAGGCCTAGGCTTTTGCAAA
GATCGATCAAGAGACAGGATGAGGATCGTTTCGCATGATTGAACAAGATGGATTGCACGCAGGTTCTCCG
GCCGCTTGGGTGGAGAGGCTATTCGGCTATGACTGGGCACAACAGACAATCGGCTGCTCTGATGCCGCCG
TGTTCCGGCTGTCAGCGCAGGGGCGCCCGGTTCTTTTTGTCAAGACCGACCTGTCCGGTGCCCTGAATGA
ACTGCAAGACGAGGCAGCGCGGCTATCGTGGCTGGCCACGACGGGCGTTCCTTGCGCAGCTGTGCTCGAC
GTTGTCACTGAAGCGGGAAGGGACTGGCTGCTATTGGGCGAAGTGCCGGGGCAGGATCTCCTGTCATCTC
ACCTTGCTCCTGCCGAGAAAGTATCCATCATGGCTGATGCAATGCGGCGGCTGCATACGCTTGATCCGGC
TACCTGCCCATTCGACCACCAAGCGAAACATCGCATCGAGCGAGCACGTACTCGGATGGAAGCCGGTCTT
GTCGATCAGGATGATCTGGACGAAGAGCATCAGGGGCTCGCGCCAGCCGAACTGTTCGCCAGGCTCAAGG
CGAGCATGCCCGACGGCGAGGATCTCGTCGTGACCCATGGCGATGCCTGCTTGCCGAATATCATGGTGGA
AAATGGCCGCTTTTCTGGATTCATCGACTGTGGCCGGCTGGGTGTGGCGGACCGCTATCAGGACATAGCG
TTGGCTACCCGTGATATTGCTGAAGAGCTTGGCGGCGAATGGGCTGACCGCTTCCTCGTGCTTTACGGTA
TCGCCGCTCCCGATTCGCAGCGCATCGCCTTCTATCGCCTTCTTGACGAGTTCTTCTGAGCGGGACTCTG
GGGTTCGAAATGACCGACCAAGCGACGCCCAACCTGCCATCACGAGATTTCGATTCCACCGCCGCCTTCT
ATGAAAGGTTGGGCTTCGGAATCGTTTTCCGGGACGCCGGCTGGATGATCCTCCAGCGCGGGGATCTCAT
GCTGGAGTTCTTCGCCCACCCTAGGGGGAGGCTAACTGAAACACGGAAGGAGACAATACCGGAAGGAACC
CGCGCTATGACGGCAATAAAAAGACAGAATAAAACGCACGGTGTTGGGTCGTTTGTTCATAAACGCGGGG
TTCGGTCCCAGGGCTGGCACTCTGTCGATACCCCACCGAGACCCCATTGGGGCCAATACGCCCGCGTTTC
TTCCTTTTCCCCACCCCACCCCCCAAGTTCGGGTGAAGGCCCAGGGCTCGCAGCCAACGTCGGGGCGGCA
GGCCCTGCCATAGCCTCAGGTTACTCATATATACTTTAGATTGATTTAAAACTTCATTTTTAATTTAAAA
GGATCTAGGTGAAGATCCTTTTTGATAATCTCATGACCAAAATCCCTTAACGTGAGTTTTCGTTCCACTG
AGCGTCAGACCCCGTAGAAAAGATCAAAGGATCTTCTTGAGATCCTTTTTTTCTGCGCGTAATCTGCTGC
TTGCAAACAAAAAAACCACCGCTACCAGCGGTGGTTTGTTTGCCGGATCAAGAGCTACCAACTCTTTTTC
CGAAGGTAACTGGCTTCAGCAGAGCGCAGATACCAAATACTGTTCTTCTAGTGTAGCCGTAGTTAGGCCA
CCACTTCAAGAACTCTGTAGCACCGCCTACATACCTCGCTCTGCTAATCCTGTTACCAGTGGCTGCTGCC
AGTGGCGATAAGTCGTGTCTTACCGGGTTGGACTCAAGACGATAGTTACCGGATAAGGCGCAGCGGTCGG
GCTGAACGGGGGGTTCGTGCACACAGCCCAGCTTGGAGCGAACGACCTACACCGAACTGAGATACCTACA
GCGTGAGCTATGAGAAAGCGCCACGCTTCCCGAAGGGAGAAAGGCGGACAGGTATCCGGTAAGCGGCAGG
GTCGGAACAGGAGAGCGCACGAGGGAGCTTCCAGGGGGAAACGCCTGGTATCTTTATAGTCCTGTCGGGT
TTCGCCACCTCTGACTTGAGCGTCGATTTTTGTGATGCTCGTCAGGGGGGCGGAGCCTATGGAAAAACGC
CAGCAACGCGGCCTTTTTACGGTTCCTGGCCTTTTGCTGGCCTTTTGCTCACATGTTCTTTCCTGCGTTA
TCCCCTGATTCTGTGGATAACCGTATTACCGCCATGCAT
