>Addgene plasmid #58466 | pEGFP-C1 Utr230-EGFP-3XNLS | addgene partial sequence | sequence record 101163 | CMV-F 5'-CGCAAATGGGCGGTAGGCGTG-3'
GTGAACCGTCAGATCCGCTAGCATGGCCAAGTATGGAGAACATGAAGCCAGTCCTGACAATGGGCAGAAC
GAATTCAGTGATATCATTAAGTCCAGATCTGATGAACACAATGACGTACAGAAGAAAACCTTTACCAAAT
GGATAAATGCTCGATTTTCAAAGAGTGGGAAACCACCCATCAATGATATGTTCACAGACCTCAAAGATGG
AAGGAAGCTATTGGATCTTCTAGAAGGCCTCACAGGAACATCACTGCCAAAGGAACGTGGTTCCACAAGG
GTACATGCCTTAAATAACGTCAACAGAGTGCTGCAGGTTTTACATCAGAACAATGTGGAATTAGTGAATA
TAGGGGGAACTGACATTGTGGATGGAAATCACAAACTGACTTTGGGGTTACTTTGGAGCATCATTTTGCA
CTGGCAGGTGAAAGATGTCATGAAGGATGTCATGTCGGACCTGCAGCAGACGAACAGTGAGAAGATCCTG
CTCAGCTGGGTGCGTCAGACCACCAGGCCCTACAGCCAAGTCAACGTCCTCAACTTCACCACCAGCTGGA
CAGATGGACTCGCCTTTAATGCTGTCCTCCACCGACATAAACCTGATCTCTTCAGCTGGGATAAAGTTGT
CAAAATGTCACCAATTGAGAGACTTGAACATGCCTTCAGCAAGGCTCAAACTTATTTGGGAATTGAAAAG
CTGTTAGATCCT
