>Addgene plasmid #58466 | pEGFP-C1 Utr230-EGFP-3XNLS | addgene partial sequence | sequence record 101781 | EGFP-C 5'-CATGGTCCTGCTGGAGTTCGTG-3'
ACGAGCTGTACAAGTCCGGACTCAGATCTCGAGCTCAAGCTTCCATGGATCCAAAAAAGAAGAGAAAGGT
AGATCCAAAAAAGAAGAGAAAGGTAGATCCAAAAAAGAAGAGAAAGTGATAATAGGGTACCGCGGGCCCG
GGATCCACCGGATCTAGATAACTGATCATAATCAGCCATACCACATTTGTAGAGGTTTTACTTGCTTTAA
AAAACCTCCCACACCTCCCCCTGAACCTGAAACATAAAATGAATGCAATTGTTGTTGTTAACTTGTTTAT
TGCAGCTTATAATGGTTACAAATAAAGCAATAGCATCACAAATTTCACAAATAAAGCATTTTTTTCACTG
CATTCTAGTTGTGGTTTGTCCAAACTCATCAATGTATCTTAACGCGTAAATTGTAAGCGTTAATATTTTG
TTAAAATTCGCGTTAAATTTTTGTTAAATCAGCTCATTTTTTAACCAATAGGCCGAAATCGGCAAAATCC
CTTATAAATCAAAAGAATAGACCGAGATAGGGT
[37 nt withheld, positions 524-560]
AAAGAACGTGGACTCCAACGTCAAAGG
[49 nt withheld, positions 588-636]
T
[91 nt withheld, positions 638-728]
G
[80 nt withheld, positions 730-809]
