>Addgene plasmid #58466 | pEGFP-C1 Utr230-EGFP-3XNLS | addgene partial sequence | sequence record 410901 | EGFP-N 5'-CGTCGCCGTCCAGCTCGACCAG-3'
TGCTCACCATGGTGGCGACCGGTACCCCCCCCCCCCCAGGATCTAACAGCTTTTCAATTCCCAAATAAGT
TTGAGCCTTGCTGAAGGCATGTTCAAGTCTCTCAATTGGTGACATTTTGACAACTTTATCCCAGCTGAAG
AGATCAGGTTTATGTCGGTGGAGGACAGCATTAAAGGCGAGTCCATCTGTCCAGCTGGTGGTGAAGTTGA
GGACGTTGACTTGGCTGTAGGGCCTGGTGGTCTGACGCACCCAGCTGAGCAGGATCTTCTCACTGTTCGT
CTGCTGCAGGTCCGACATGACATCCTTCATGACATCTTTCACCTGCCAGTGCAAAATGATGCTCCAAAGT
AACCCCAAAGTCAGTTTGTGATTTCCATCCACAATGTCAGTTCCCCCTATATTCACTAATTCCACATTGT
TCTGATGTAAAACCTGCAGCACTCTGTTGACGTTATTTAAGGCATGTACCCTTGTGGAACCACGTTCCTT
TGGCAGTGATGTTCCTGTGAGGCCTTCTAGAAGATCCAATAGCTTCCTTCCATCTTTGAGGTCTGTGAAC
ATATCATTGATGGGTGGTTTCCCACTCTTTGAAAATCGAGCATTTATCCATTTGGTAAAGGTTTTCTTCT
GTACGTCATTGTGTTCATCAGATCTGGACTTAATGATATCACTGAATTCGTTCTGCCCATTGTCAGGACT
GGCTTCATGTTCTCCATACTTGGCCATGCTAGCGGATCTGACGGTTCACTAAACCAGCTCTGCTTATATA
GACCTCCCACCGTACACGCCTACCGCCCATTTGCGTCAATGGGGCGGAGTTGTTACGACATTTTGGAAAG
TCCCGTTGATTTTGGTGCCAAAACAAA
